Addgene plasmid #26208: pSUPER IKKalpha
Depositing lab: Tom Maniatis. Depositing organization: Harvard University. Publication: IKKepsilon and TBK1 are essential components of the IRF3 signaling pathway. Fitzgerald KA, McWhirter SM, Faia KL, Rowe DC, Latz E, Golenbock DT, Coyle AJ, Liao SM, Maniatis T. Nat Immunol. 2003 May;4(5):491-6. 10.1038/ni921 PubMed 12692549.
Backbone
  Vector backbone: pSUPER
  Backbone size w/o insert (bp): 3176
  Vector type: RNAi
Growth in bacteria
  Bacterial resistance: Ampicillin, 100 μg/mL
  Growth temperature: 37°C
  Growth strain: DH5alpha
  Copy number: Unknown
Gene/Insert
  Gene/Insert name: pSUPER IKK alpha
  gRNA/shRNA sequence: TCTCTGGAACAGCGTGCCA
  Species: H. sapiens (human)
  Insert size (bp): 19
  Entrez Gene: CHUK (a.k.a. BPS2, IKBKA, IKK-1, IKK-alpha, IKK1, IKKA, NFKBIKA, TCF16)
  Cloning method: Restriction Enzyme; 5′ cloning site BglII (unknown if destroyed); 3′ cloning site HindIII (unknown if destroyed)
  Sequencing primers: 5′ T7
Terms and licenses: Academic/Nonprofit Terms; Industry Terms: Not Available to Industry
How to cite: pSUPER IKKalpha was a gift from Tom Maniatis (Addgene plasmid # 26208 ; http://n2t.net/addgene:26208 ; RRID:Addgene_26208)
