[The description below was written by a language model from this plasmid's Addgene catalogue record.]
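Description:
pSUPER IKKalpha is an RNA interference plasmid built on the pSUPER backbone (about 3.2 kb without insert), designed to express a short hairpin RNA in mammalian cells. It is propagated in E. coli under ampicillin selection. The record lists no mammalian selection marker, origin of replication, or copy number, and no feature table is provided, so the detailed layout of the backbone cannot be confirmed from the entry itself.

The payload is a 19-nucleotide targeting sequence directed against human CHUK, the gene encoding IKK-alpha (also known as IKK1), one of the catalytic subunits of the IkappaB kinase complex. The targeting oligonucleotide was cloned between the BglII and HindIII sites. The promoter is not stated in the record, although pSUPER vectors generally use the RNA polymerase III H1 promoter. In that standard design, the target sequence is placed in sense and antisense orientation separated by a short loop. Transcription ends at a run of thymidines, and the resulting hairpin is processed by the cellular RNAi machinery into an siRNA that knocks down the target transcript.

The associated publication examined the kinases required for IRF3 signalling, identifying IKK-epsilon and TBK1 as essential components. This suggests the construct served to deplete IKK-alpha by transient transfection of human cells, allowing its contribution to be compared with that of the related kinases. More generally, it is suited to loss-of-function studies of IKK-alpha in NF-kappaB and innate immune signalling pathways.
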