>Addgene plasmid #26208 | pSUPER IKKalpha | addgene partial sequence | sequence record 33569 | 26208 with lac_promoter
AAGCTATGACCATGATTACGCCAAGCTCGAAATTAACCCTCACTAAAGGGAACAAAAGCTGGTACCGGGC
CCCCCCTCGAGGTCGACGGTATCGATAAGCTTTTCCAAAAATCTCTGGAACAGCGTGCCATCTCTTGAAT
GGCACGCTGTTCCAGAGAGGGGATCTGTGGTCTCATACAGAACTTATAAGATTCCCAAATCCAAAGACAT
TTCACGTTTATGGTGATTTCCCAGAACACATAGCGACATGCAAATATTGCAGGGCGCCACTCCCCTGTCC
CTCACAGCCATCTTCCTGCCAGGGCGCACGCGCGCTGGGTGTTCCCGCCTAGTGACACTGGGCCCGCGAT
TCCTTGGAGCGGGTTGATGACGTCAGCGTTCGAATTCCTGCAGCCCGGGGGATCCACTAGTTCTAGAGCG
GCCGCCACCGCGGTGGAGCTCCAATTCGCCCTATAGTGAGTCGTATTACAATTCACTGGCCGTCGTTTTA
CAACGTCGTGACTGGGAAAACCCTGGCGTTACCCAACTTAATCG
